Addgene plasmid #60239: pUCHR-inmCherry
Purpose: HIV-1 transfer vector that encodes mcherry reporter gene interrupted by intron
Depositing lab: Dmitriy Mazurov. Depositing organization: Institute of Immunology. Publication: Improvement of HIV-1 and Human T Cell Lymphotropic Virus Type 1 Replication-Dependent Vectors via Optimization of Reporter Gene Reconstitution and Modification with Intronic Short Hairpin RNA. Shunaeva A, Potashnikova D, Pichugin A, Mishina A, Filatov A, Nikolaitchik O, Hu WS, Mazurov D. J Virol. 2015 Oct 15;89(20):10591-601. doi: 10.1128/JVI.01940-15. Epub 2015 Aug 12. PubMed 26269177.
Backbone
  Vector backbone: pUCHR
  Backbone size w/o insert (bp): 6587
  Total vector size (bp): 8264
  Vector type: Lentiviral
Growth in bacteria
  Bacterial resistance: Ampicillin, 100 μg/mL
  Growth temperature: 37°C
  Growth strain: Stbl2
  Copy number: High Copy
Gene/Insert
  Gene/Insert name: inmCherry
  Insert size (bp): 1677
  Cloning method: Restriction Enzyme; 5′ cloning site Mlu I (not destroyed); 3′ cloning site Nhe I (not destroyed)
  Sequencing primers: 5′ N/A; 3′ N/A
Terms and licenses: Academic/Nonprofit Terms; Industry Terms: Not Available to Industry
How to cite: pUCHR-inmCherry was a gift from Dmitriy Mazurov (Addgene plasmid # 60239 ; http://n2t.net/addgene:60239 ; RRID:Addgene_60239)
