[The description below was written by a language model from this plasmid's Addgene catalogue record.]
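Description:
pUCHR-inmCherry is an HIV-1-based lentiviral transfer vector built on the pUCHR backbone, with a total size of about 8.3 kb, of which roughly 6.6 kb is backbone. It is maintained in bacteria as a high-copy plasmid under ampicillin selection. The recorded host is a recombination-reduced strain, a common choice for keeping the repeated LTR sequences of lentiviral plasmids stable. No feature table is available for this entry, so the exact arrangement of LTRs, packaging signal and other viral cis elements, as well as the origin of replication, is not documented here.

The payload is a roughly 1.7 kb insert called inmCherry, cloned between MluI and NheI sites that both remain intact. It consists of the mCherry red fluorescent protein coding sequence interrupted by an intron. The record does not state the promoter driving the reporter, the source of the intron, or the orientation of the cassette relative to the viral genome.

The associated publication concerns replication-dependent HIV-1 and HTLV-1 vectors and optimisation of reporter gene reconstitution. In designs of this general type, the intron-disrupted reporter cannot produce functional protein from the transfected plasmid. The intron is removed by splicing of the viral genomic RNA, and an intact reporter gene arises only after reverse transcription and integration in a target cell. mCherry fluorescence would therefore mark genuine infection events rather than plasmid carry-over in producer cells. This makes such a vector suited to quantifying viral transmission, including in co-culture settings. The specifics of how this is implemented in pUCHR-inmCherry should be confirmed against the full sequence.
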