>Addgene plasmid #60239 | pUCHR-inmCherry | addgene partial sequence | sequence record 101722 | ffLuc-F 5'-ATTCGCCGCCAAGCTCTT-3'
AGCGGTCGGCCGCTTTACTTGTACATCCACGCGTTACTTGTACAGCTCGTCCATGCCGCCGGTGGAGTGG
CGGCCCTCGGCGCGTTCGTACTGTTCCACGATGGTGTAGTCCTCGTTGTGGGAGGTGATGTCCAACTTGA
TGTTGACGTTGTAGGCGCCGGGCAGCTGCACGGGCTTCTTGGCCTTGTAGGTGGTCTTGACCTCAGCGTC
GTAGTGGCCGCCGTCCTTCAGCTTCAGCCTCTGCTTGATCTCGCCCTTCAGGGCGCCGTCCTCGGGGTAC
ATCCGCTCGGAGGAGGCCTCCCAGCCCATGGTCTTCTTCTGCATTACGGGGCCGTCGGAGGGGAAGTTGG
TGCCGCGCAGCTTCACCTTGTAGATGAACTCGCCGTCCTGCAGGGAGGAGTCCTGGGTCACGGTCACCAC
GCCGCCGTCCTCGAAGTTCATCACGCGCTCCCACTTGAAGCCCTCGGGGAAGGACAGGTGAGTCCAGGAG
ATGTTTCAGCACTGTTGCCTTTAGTCTCGAGGCAACTTAGACAACTGAGTATTGATCTGAGCACAGCAGG
GTGTGAGCTGTTTGAAGATACTGGGGTTGGGGGTGAAGAAACTGCAGAGGACTAACTGGGCTGAGACCCA
GTGGCAATGTTTTAGGGCCTAAGGAATGCCTCTGAAAATCTAGATGTTTGAATGAGGCTTCAGTACTTTA
CAGAATCGTTGCCTGCACATCTTGGAAACACTTGCTGGGATTACTTCTTCAGGTTAACCCAACAGAAGGC
TCGAGAAGGTATATGCTGTTGACAGTGAGCGAAGGACAAGTATGGTCATTAAATAGTGAA
